Addgene plasmid #190579: plx307 SHOC2V5 N434D
Purpose: SHOC2 variant overexpression
Depositing lab: William Hahn. Depositing organization: Dana-Farber Cancer Institute. Publication: Structure-function analysis of the SHOC2-MRAS-PP1C holophosphatase complex. Kwon JJ, Hajian B, Bian Y, Young LC, Amor AJ, Fuller JR, Fraley CV, Sykes AM, So J, Pan J, Baker L, Lee SJ, Wheeler DB, Mayhew DL, Persky NS, Yang X, Root DE, Barsotti AM, Stamford AW, Perry CK, Burgin A, McCormick F, Lemke CT, Hahn WC, Aguirre AJ. Nature. 2022 Jul 13. pii: 10.1038/s41586-022-04928-2. doi: 10.1038/s41586-022-04928-2. PubMed 35831509.
Backbone
  Vector backbone: plx307
  Vector type: Mammalian Expression, Lentiviral
Growth in bacteria
  Bacterial resistance: Ampicillin, 100 μg/mL
  Growth temperature: 37°C
  Growth strain: NEB Stable
  Copy number: Unknown
Gene/Insert
  Gene/Insert name: SHOC2
  Species: H. sapiens (human)
  Entrez Gene: SHOC2 (a.k.a. NSLH1, SIAA0862, SOC2, SUR8)
Terms and licenses: Academic/Nonprofit Terms; Industry Terms: Not Available to Industry
How to cite: plx307 SHOC2V5 N434D was a gift from William Hahn (Addgene plasmid # 190579 ; http://n2t.net/addgene:190579 ; RRID:Addgene_190579)
