[The description below was written by a language model from this plasmid's Addgene catalogue record and pLannotate feature annotations shown in this document.]
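Description:
plx307 SHOC2V5 N434D is a third-generation-style, self-inactivating HIV-1 lentiviral expression plasmid of about 10.2 kb, built on the plx307 backbone for overexpression of a human SHOC2 variant in mammalian cells. In bacteria it is maintained through a high-copy ColE1/pUC-type origin and selected with ampicillin via the β-lactamase gene; an f1 origin and remnants of lac and T7/T3 cloning-vector elements are also present. The viral portion consists of an RSV promoter fused to a truncated 5' LTR, which drives Tat-independent transcription of the genomic RNA, followed by the Ψ packaging signal with a partial gag sequence, the Rev response element for nuclear export, a cPPT/CTS that aids nuclear import, and a ΔU3 3' LTR that inactivates the LTR promoter after integration. An SV40 polyadenylation signal lies downstream of the 3' LTR.

Within the provirus there are two cassettes. An SV40 early promoter/origin region drives a puromycin N-acetyltransferase gene, allowing puromycin selection of transduced cells. Downstream, the strong constitutive EF-1α promoter drives the SHOC2 open reading frame, which is flanked by attB1 and attB2 sites indicating Gateway recombination cloning, and is followed by a C-terminal V5 epitope tag for detection or immunoprecipitation. A WPRE follows to enhance transcript stability and expression. The name indicates an N434D substitution in SHOC2, although the feature table does not annotate the mutation itself. SHOC2 is the leucine-rich scaffold subunit that, with MRAS and PP1C, forms a holophosphatase that dephosphorylates an inhibitory site on RAF and promotes MAPK signalling. The construct belongs to a structure-function study of that complex and is suited to stable expression of the variant for comparison with other SHOC2 forms.
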