Features (pLannotate 1.2.2; 33 found; start..end, strand, type, name):
    563..680     +  misc_feature   cPPT/CTS: central polypurine tract and central termination sequence of HIV-1
    745..811     +  CDS            small t antigen (fragment): SV40 (simian virus 40) small t antigen
    818..1996    +  promoter       EF-1α promoter: strong constitutive promoter for human elongation factor EF-1α
   2017..2034    +  protein_bind   attB1 (fragment): mutant version of attB; core recombination site for the Gateway® BP reaction BP Clonase™
   2040..3785    +  CDS            SHOC2: SHOC2_HUMAN - Also known as KIAA0862. Experimental evidence at protein level: Swiss-Prot protein existence level 1. Regulatory subunit of protein phosphatase 1 (PP1c) that acts as a M-Ras/MRAS effector and participates in MAPK pathway activation. Upon M-Ras/MRAS activation, targets PP1c to specifically dephosphorylate the 'Ser-259' inhibitory site of RAF1 kinase and stimulate RAF1 activity at specialized signaling complexes. From Homo sapiens (Human).
   3788..3811    -  protein_bind   attB2: mutant version of attB; recombination site for the Gateway® BP reaction BP Clonase™
   3819..3860    +  CDS            V5 tag: epitope tag from simian virus 5
   3911..4499    +  misc_feature   WPRE: woodchuck hepatitis virus posttranscriptional regulatory element
   4550..4569    +  misc_feature   cPPT/CTS (fragment): central polypurine tract and central termination sequence of HIV-1
   4571..4804    +  LTR            3' LTR (ΔU3): self-inactivating 3' long terminal repeat (LTR) from HIV-1
   4882..5003    +  polyA_signal   SV40 poly(A) signal: SV40 polyadenylation signal
   5043..5178    +  rep_origin     SV40 ori: SV40 origin of replication
   5199..5217    -  promoter       T7 promoter: promoter for bacteriophage T7 RNA polymerase
   5225..5380    +  CDS            lacZα (fragment): LacZα fragment of β-galactosidase; lacZ fragment
   5385..5813    +  rep_origin     f1 ori (sequence partly withheld): f1 bacteriophage origin of replication; arrow indicates direction of (+) strand synthesis
   5866..5970    +  promoter       AmpR promoter: bla
   5971..6831    +  CDS            AmpR: β-lactamase; bla; confers resistance to ampicillin, carbenicillin, and related antibiotics
   7002..7590    +  rep_origin     ori: high-copy-number ColE1/pMB1/pBR322/pUC origin of replication
   7773..7865    +  CDS            lacI (fragment): lac repressor; lacI; The lac repressor binds to the lac operator to inhibit transcription in E. coli. This inhibition can be relieved by adding lactose or isopropyl-β-D-thiogalactopyranoside (IPTG).
   7878..7899    +  protein_bind   CAP binding site: CAP binding activates transcription in the presence of cAMP. E. coli catabolite activator protein
   7914..7944    +  promoter       lac promoter: promoter for the E. coli lac operon
   7952..7968    +  protein_bind   lac operator: The lac repressor binds to the lac operator to inhibit transcription in E. coli. This inhibition can be relieved by adding lactose or isopropyl-β-D-thiogalactopyranoside (IPTG). lac repressor encoded by lacI
   8013..8031    +  promoter       T3 promoter: promoter for bacteriophage T3 RNA polymerase
   8059..8285    +  promoter       RSV promoter: Rous sarcoma virus enhancer/promoter
   8286..8466    +  LTR            5' LTR (truncated): truncated 5' long terminal repeat (LTR) from HIV-1
   8513..8638    +  misc_feature   HIV-1 Ψ: packaging signal of human immunodeficiency virus type 1
   8622..8985    +  CDS            HIV-1 gag (fragment): gag protein from human immunodeficiency virus 1; gag
   9131..9364    +  misc_feature   RRE: The Rev response element (RRE) of HIV-1 allows for Rev-dependent mRNA export from the nucleus to the cytoplasm.
   9741..9767    +  CDS            Rev (fragment): human immunodeficiency virus 1 (HIV-1) Rev protein; rev; enhances nuclear export of unspliced and incompletely spliced viral mRNAs
   9774..9797    +  promoter       SV40 promoter (fragment): SV40 early promoter
   9798..9869    +  promoter       SV40 promoter (fragment): SV40 enhancer and early promoter
   9893..10028   +  rep_origin     SV40 ori: SV40 origin of replication
  10074..514     +  CDS            PuroR (fragment) (across the origin): puromycin N-acetyltransferase; pac from Streptomyces; confers resistance to puromycin
>Addgene plasmid #190579 | plx307 SHOC2V5 N434D | addgene full sequence | sequence record 376539 | Addgene NGS Result
CGACTACCCCGCCACGCGCCACACCGTCGATCCGGACCGCCACATCGAGCGGGTCACCGAGCTGCAAGAA
CTCTTCCTCACGCGCGTCGGGCTCGACATCGGCAAGGTGTGGGTCGCGGACGACGGCGCCGCCGTGGCGG
TCTGGACCACGCCGGAGAGCGTCGAAGCGGGGGCGGTGTTCGCCGAGATCGGCCCGCGCATGGCCGAGTT
GAGCGGTTCCCGGCTGGCCGCGCAGCAACAGATGGAAGGCCTCCTGGCGCCGCACCGGCCCAAGGAGCCC
GCGTGGTTCCTGGCCACCGTCGGCGTCTCGCCCGACCACCAGGGCAAGGGTCTGGGCAGCGCCGTCGTGC
TCCCCGGAGTGGAGGCGGCCGAGCGCGCCGGGGTGCCCGCCTTCCTGGAGACCTCCGCGCCCCGCAACCT
CCCCTTCTACGAGCGGCTCGGCTTCACCGTCACCGCCGACGTCGAGGTGCCCGAAGGACCGCGCACCTGG
TGCATGACCCGCAAGCCCGGTGCCAGTTAACGAATTCTAGATCTTGAGACAAATGGCAGTATTCATCCAC
AATTTTAAAAGAAAAGGGGGGATTGGGGGGTACAGTGCAGGGGAAAGAATAGTAGACATAATAGCAACAG
ACATACAAACTAAAGAATTACAAAAACAAATTACAAAAATTCAAAATTTTCGGGTTTATTACAGGGACAG
CAGAGATCCACTTTGGCGCCGGCTCGAGGCCTGCAGGTGCAAAGATGGATAAAGTTTTAAACAGAGAGGA
ATCTTTGCAGCTAATGGACCTTCTAGGTCTTGAAAGGAGTGGGAATTGGCTCCGGTGCCCGTCAGTGGGC
AGAGCGCACATCGCCCACAGTCCCCGAGAAGTTGGGGGGAGGGGTCGGCAATTGAACCGGTGCCTAGAGA
AGGTGGCGCGGGGTAAACTGGGAAAGTGATGTCGTGTACTGGCTCCGCCTTTTTCCCGAGGGTGGGGGAG
AACCGTATATAAGTGCAGTAGTCGCCGTGAACGTTCTTTTTCGCAACGGGTTTGCCGCCAGAACACAGGT
AAGTGCCGTGTGTGGTTCCCGCGGGCCTGGCCTCTTTACGGGTTATGGCCCTTGCGTGCCTTGAATTACT
TCCACCTGGCTGCAGTACGTGATTCTTGATCCCGAGCTTCGGGTTGGAAGTGGGTGGGAGAGTTCGAGGC
CTTGCGCTTAAGGAGCCCCTTCGCCTCGTGCTTGAGTTGAGGCCTGGCCTGGGCGCTGGGGCCGCCGCGT
GCGAATCTGGTGGCACCTTCGCGCCTGTCTCGCTGCTTTCGATAAGTCTCTAGCCATTTAAAATTTTTGA
TGACCTGCTGCGACGCTTTTTTTCTGGCAAGATAGTCTTGTAAATGCGGGCCAAGATCTGCACACTGGTA
TTTCGGTTTTTGGGGCCGCGGGCGGCGACGGGGCCCGTGCGTCCCAGCGCACATGTTCGGCGAGGCGGGG
CCTGCGAGCGCGGCCACCGAGAATCGGACGGGGGTAGTCTCAAGCTGGCCGGCCTGCTCTGGTGCCTGGC
CTCGCGCCGCCGTGTATCGCCCCGCCCTGGGCGGCAAGGCTGGCCCGGTCGGCACCAGTTGCGTGAGCGG
AAAGATGGCCGCTTCCCGGCCCTGCTGCAGGGAGCTCAAAATGGAGGACGCGGCGCTCGGGAGAGCGGGC
GGGTGAGTCACCCACACAAAGGAAAAGGGCCTTTCCGTCCTCAGCCGTCGCTTCATGTGACTCCACGGAG
TACCGGGCGCCGTCCAGGCACCTCGATTAGTTCTCGAGCTTTTGGAGTACGTCGTCTTTAGGTTGGGGGG
AGGGGTTTTATGCGATGGAGTTTCCCCACACTGAGTGGGTGGAGACTGAAGTTAGGCCAGCTTGGCACTT
GATGTAATTCTCCTTGGAATTTGCCCTTTTTGAGTTTGGATCTTGGTTCATTCTCAAGCCTCAGACAGTG
GTTCAAAGTTTTTTTCTTCCATTTCAGGTGTCGTGAGGCTAGCATCGATTGATCAACAAGTTTGTACAAA
AAAGTTGGCATGAGTAGTAGTTTAGGAAAAGAAAAAGACTCTAAAGAAAAAGATCCCAAAGTACCATCAG
CCAAGGAAAGAGAAAAGGAGGCAAAAGCCTCTGGAGGTTTTGGGAAAGAGAGCAAAGAAAAAGAACCTAA
GACCAAAGGGAAAGATGCCAAAGATGGAAAGAAGGACTCCAGTGCTGCCCAACCAGGGGTGGCATTTTCA
GTTGACAATACGATCAAACGGCCAAACCCAGCACCTGGGACTAGAAAAAAATCCAGCAATGCAGAGGTGA
TTAAAGAGCTCAACAAATGCCGGGAAGAGAATTCAATGCGTTTGGACTTATCCAAGAGATCTATACACAT
ATTGCCATCATCAATCAAAGAGTTGACTCAATTAACAGAACTTTATTTATACAGTAACAAATTGCAGTCC
CTCCCAGCAGAGGTGGGATGTTTAGTAAATCTCATGACACTGGCTCTAAGTGAAAATTCACTTACCAGTT
TGCCTGACTCTCTTGATAACTTGAAGAAGCTGCGGATGCTTGATTTACGGCATAATAAACTGAGAGAAAT
TCCTTCAGTGGTGTATAGGCTGGATTCTCTCACCACTCTTTATCTTCGATTTAATCGTATAACTACTGTG
GAAAAGGACATCAAAAACTTGTCAAAACTCAGCATGCTTAGCATTCGAGAGAACAAAATTAAACAACTAC
CTGCTGAAATTGGTGAATTATGTAATCTCATCACGCTGGATGTAGCTCACAATCAACTTGAACACCTTCC
AAAGGAGATTGGAAACTGTACACAGATAACCAACCTTGACTTGCAGCACAATGAACTGCTAGACCTCCCA
GATACTATAGGAAACCTGTCCAGTTTAAGTCGTCTTGGTCTGAGATATAACAGACTGTCAGCAATACCCA
GATCATTAGCAAAATGCAGTGCACTTGAAGAATTAAATTTAGAGAACAATAACATTTCTACTTTACCAGA
GAGTCTTTTATCAAGTCTTGTGAAACTGAATAGTTTGACCTTAGCTAGAAATTGCTTCCAGTTGTATCCA
GTGGGTGGTCCATCTCAGTTTTCTACCATCTATTCCCTCAACATGGAACACAATCGAATCAACAAAATTC
CATTTGGAATTTTCTCCAGAGCAAAAGTATTAAGTAAGCTGAATATGAAGGACAATCAGTTAACATCACT
TCCCTTGGATTTTGGAACTTGGACCAGTATGGTAGAATTGAATTTAGCCACTAATCAGCTCACAAAGATC
CCTGAGGATGTGTCTGGTCTCGTTTCTCTTGAGGTTCTTATCTTATCAGATAATCTTCTAAAGAAGCTTC
CCCATGGTCTTGGAAACCTTAGGAAGTTAAGAGAGTTGGATCTAGAAGAGAACAAATTGGAATCCTTGCC
AAATGAAATTGCATATCTTAAGGATTTACAGAAATTAGTCTTGACAAACAACCAGTTGACCACTCTTCCC
AGAGGCATTGGTCACCTTACTAATCTCACACATCTGGGCCTTGGAGAGAACCTACTTACTCACCTTCCTG
AAGAAATTGGTACACTGGAGAACCTAGAAGAACTGTATTTGAATGACAACCCCAACCTGCATAGCCTTCC
CTTTGAGCTGGCACTCTGCAGCAAGCTTTCAATCATGAGTATTGAGAACTGTCCACTCAGTCACCTTCCA
CCTCAGATTGTTGCTGGGGGGCCTTCTTTCATCATTCAGTTCTTAAAGATGCAGGGTCCATATCGTGCCA
TGGTCTGCCCAACTTTCTTGTACAAAGTGGTTGATATCGGTAAGCCTATCCCTAACCCTCTCCTCGGTCT
CGATTCTACGTAGTAATGAACTAGTACCGGTTAAGTCGACAATCAACGCGTTAAGTCGACAATCAACCTC
TGGATTACAAAATTTGTGAAAGATTGACTGGTATTCTTAACTATGTTGCTCCTTTTACGCTATGTGGATA
CGCTGCTTTAATGCCTTTGTATCATGCTATTGCTTCCCGTATGGCTTTCATTTTCTCCTCCTTGTATAAA
TCCTGGTTGCTGTCTCTTTATGAGGAGTTGTGGCCCGTTGTCAGGCAACGTGGCGTGGTGTGCACTGTGT
TTGCTGACGCAACCCCCACTGGTTGGGGCATTGCCACCACCTGTCAGCTCCTTTCCGGGACTTTCGCTTT
CCCCCTCCCTATTGCCACGGCGGAACTCATCGCCGCCTGCCTTGCCCGCTGCTGGACAGGGGCTCGGCTG
TTGGGCACTGACAATTCCGTGGTGTTGTCGGGGAAATCATCGTCCTTTCCTTGGCTGCTCGCCTGTGTTG
CCACCTGGATTCTGCGCGGGACGTCCTTCTGCTACGTCCCTTCGGCCCTCAATCCAGCGGACCTTCCTTC
CCGCGGCCTGCTGCCGGCTCTGCGGCCTCTTCCGCGTCTTCGCCTTCGCCCTCAGACGAGTCGGATCTCC
CTTTGGGCCGCCTCCCCGCGTCGACTTTAAGACCAATGACTTACAAGGCAGCTGTAGATCTTAGCCACTT
TTTAAAAGAAAAGGGGGGACTGGAAGGGCTAATTCACTCCCAACGAAGACAAGATCTGCTTTTTGCTTGT
ACTGGGTCTCTCTGGTTAGACCAGATCTGAGCCTGGGAGCTCTCTGGCTAACTAGGGAACCCACTGCTTA
AGCCTCAATAAAGCTTGCCTTGAGTGCTTCAAGTAGTGTGTGCCCGTCTGTTGTGTGACTCTGGTAACTA
GAGATCCCTCAGACCCTTTTAGTCAGTGTGGAAAATCTCTAGCAGTACGTATAGTAGTTCATGTCATCTT
ATTATTCAGTATTTATAACTTGCAAAGAAATGAATATCAGAGAGTGAGAGGAACTTGTTTATTGCAGCTT
ATAATGGTTACAAATAAAGCAATAGCATCACAAATTTCACAAATAAAGCATTTTTTTCACTGCATTCTAG
TTGTGGTTTGTCCAAACTCATCAATGTATCTTATCATGTCTGGCTCTAGCTATCCCGCCCCTAACTCCGC
CCATCCCGCCCCTAACTCCGCCCAGTTCCGCCCATTCTCCGCCCCATGGCTGACTAATTTTTTTTATTTA
TGCAGAGGCCGAGGCCGCCTCGGCCTCTGAGCTATTCCAGAAGTAGTGAGGAGGCTTTTTTGGAGGCCTA
GGGACGTACCCAATTCGCCCTATAGTGAGTCGTATTACGCGCGCTCACTGGCCGTCGTTTTACAACGTCG
TGACTGGGAAAACCCTGGCGTTACCCAACTTAATCGCCTTGCAGCACATCCCCCTTTCGCCAGCTGGCGT
AATAGCGAAGAGGCCCGCACCGATCGCCCTTCCCAACAGTTGCGCAGCCTGAATGGCGAATGGG
[124 nt withheld, positions 5385-5508]
C
[91 nt withheld, positions 5510-5600]
A
[49 nt withheld, positions 5602-5650]
CCTTTGACGTTGGAGTCCACGTTCTTT
[37 nt withheld, positions 5678-5714]
ACCCTATCTCGGTCTATTCTTTTGATTTATAAGGGATTTTGCCGATTTCGGCCTATTGGTTAAAAAATGA
GCTGATTTAACAAAAATTTAACGCGAATTTTAACAAAATATTAACGCTTACAATTTAGGTGGCACTTTTC
GGGGAAATGTGCGCGGAACCCCTATTTGTTTATTTTTCTAAATACATTCAAATATGTATCCGCTCATGAG
ACAATAACCCTGATAAATGCTTCAATAATATTGAAAAAGGAAGAGTATGAGTATTCAACATTTCCGTGTC
GCCCTTATTCCCTTTTTTGCGGCATTTTGCCTTCCTGTTTTTGCTCACCCAGAAACGCTGGTGAAAGTAA
AAGATGCTGAAGATCAGTTGGGTGCACGAGTGGGTTACATCGAACTGGATCTCAACAGCGGTAAGATCCT
TGAGAGTTTTCGCCCCGAAGAACGTTTTCCAATGATGAGCACTTTTAAAGTTCTGCTATGTGGCGCGGTA
TTATCCCGTATTGACGCCGGGCAAGAGCAACTCGGTCGCCGCATACACTATTCTCAGAATGACTTGGTTG
AGTACTCACCAGTCACAGAAAAGCATCTTACGGATGGCATGACAGTAAGAGAATTATGCAGTGCTGCCAT
AACCATGAGTGATAACACTGCGGCCAACTTACTTCTGACAACGATCGGAGGACCGAAGGAGCTAACCGCT
TTTTTGCACAACATGGGGGATCATGTAACTCGCCTTGATCGTTGGGAACCGGAGCTGAATGAAGCCATAC
CAAACGACGAGCGTGACACCACGATGCCTGTAGCAATGGCAACAACGTTGCGCAAACTATTAACTGGCGA
ACTACTTACTCTAGCTTCCCGGCAACAATTAATAGACTGGATGGAGGCGGATAAAGTTGCAGGACCACTT
CTGCGCTCGGCCCTTCCGGCTGGCTGGTTTATTGCTGATAAATCTGGAGCCGGTGAGCGTGGGTCTCGCG
GTATCATTGCAGCACTGGGGCCAGATGGTAAGCCCTCCCGTATCGTAGTTATCTACACGACGGGGAGTCA
GGCAACTATGGATGAACGAAATAGACAGATCGCTGAGATAGGTGCCTCACTGATTAAGCATTGGTAACTG
TCAGACCAAGTTTACTCATATATACTTTAGATTGATTTAAAACTTCATTTTTAATTTAAAAGGATCTAGG
TGAAGATCCTTTTTGATAATCTCATGACCAAAATCCCTTAACGTGAGTTTTCGTTCCACTGAGCGTCAGA
CCCCGTAGAAAAGATCAAAGGATCTTCTTGAGATCCTTTTTTTCTGCGCGTAATCTGCTGCTTGCAAACA
AAAAAACCACCGCTACCAGCGGTGGTTTGTTTGCCGGATCAAGAGCTACCAACTCTTTTTCCGAAGGTAA
CTGGCTTCAGCAGAGCGCAGATACCAAATACTGTTCTTCTAGTGTAGCCGTAGTTAGGCCACCACTTCAA
GAACTCTGTAGCACCGCCTACATACCTCGCTCTGCTAATCCTGTTACCAGTGGCTGCTGCCAGTGGCGAT
AAGTCGTGTCTTACCGGGTTGGACTCAAGACGATAGTTACCGGATAAGGCGCAGCGGTCGGGCTGAACGG
GGGGTTCGTGCACACAGCCCAGCTTGGAGCGAACGACCTACACCGAACTGAGATACCTACAGCGTGAGCT
ATGAGAAAGCGCCACGCTTCCCGAAGGGAGAAAGGCGGACAGGTATCCGGTAAGCGGCAGGGTCGGAACA
GGAGAGCGCACGAGGGAGCTTCCAGGGGGAAACGCCTGGTATCTTTATAGTCCTGTCGGGTTTCGCCACC
TCTGACTTGAGCGTCGATTTTTGTGATGCTCGTCAGGGGGGCGGAGCCTATGGAAAAACGCCAGCAACGC
GGCCTTTTTACGGTTCCTGGCCTTTTGCTGGCCTTTTGCTCACATGTTCTTTCCTGCGTTATCCCCTGAT
TCTGTGGATAACCGTATTACCGCCTTTGAGTGAGCTGATACCGCTCGCCGCAGCCGAACGACCGAGCGCA
GCGAGTCAGTGAGCGAGGAAGCGGAAGAGCGCCCAATACGCAAACCGCCTCTCCCCGCGCGTTGGCCGAT
TCATTAATGCAGCTGGCACGACAGGTTTCCCGACTGGAAAGCGGGCAGTGAGCGCAACGCAATTAATGTG
AGTTAGCTCACTCATTAGGCACCCCAGGCTTTACACTTTATGCTTCCGGCTCGTATGTTGTGTGGAATTG
TGAGCGGATAACAATTTCACACAGGAAACAGCTATGACCATGATTACGCCAAGCGCGCAATTAACCCTCA
CTAAAGGGAACAAAAGCTGGAGCTGCAAGCTTAATGTAGTCTTATGCAATACTCTTGTAGTCTTGCAACA
TGGTAACGATGAGTTAGCAACATGCCTTACAAGGAGAGAAAAAGCACCGTGCATGCCGATTGGTGGAAGT
AAGGTGGTACGATCGTGCCTTATTAGGAAGGCAACAGACGGGTCTGACATGGATTGGACGAACCACTGAA
TTGCCGCATTGCAGAGATATTGTATTTAAGTGCCTAGCTCGATACATAAACGGGTCTCTCTGGTTAGACC
AGATCTGAGCCTGGGAGCTCTCTGGCTAACTAGGGAACCCACTGCTTAAGCCTCAATAAAGCTTGCCTTG
AGTGCTTCAAGTAGTGTGTGCCCGTCTGTTGTGTGACTCTGGTAACTAGAGATCCCTCAGACCCTTTTAG
TCAGTGTGGAAAATCTCTAGCAGTGGCGCCCGAACAGGGACTTGAAAGCGAAAGGGAAACCAGAGGAGCT
CTCTCGACGCAGGACTCGGCTTGCTGAAGCGCGCACGGCAAGAGGCGAGGGGCGGCGACTGGTGAGTACG
CCAAAAATTTTGACTAGCGGAGGCTAGAAGGAGAGAGATGGGTGCGAGAGCGTCAGTATTAAGCGGGGGA
GAATTAGATCGCGATGGGAAAAAATTCGGTTAAGGCCAGGGGGAAAGAAAAAATATAAATTAAAACATAT
AGTATGGGCAAGCAGGGAGCTAGAACGATTCGCAGTTAATCCTGGCCTGTTAGAAACATCAGAAGGCTGT
AGACAAATACTGGGACAGCTACAACCATCCCTTCAGACAGGATCAGAAGAACTTAGATCATTATATAATA
CAGTAGCAACCCTCTATTGTGTGCATCAAAGGATAGAGATAAAAGACACCAAGGAAGCTTTAGACAAGAT
AGAGGAAGAGCAAAACAAAAGTAAGACCACCGCACAGCAAGCGGCCGCTGATCTTCAGACCTGGAGGAGG
AGATATGAGGGACAATTGGAGAAGTGAATTATATAAATATAAAGTAGTAAAAATTGAACCATTAGGAGTA
GCACCCACCAAGGCAAAGAGAAGAGTGGTGCAGAGAGAAAAAAGAGCAGTGGGAATAGGAGCTTTGTTCC
TTGGGTTCTTGGGAGCAGCAGGAAGCACTATGGGCGCAGCGTCAATGACGCTGACGGTACAGGCCAGACA
ATTATTGTCTGGTATAGTGCAGCAGCAGAACAATTTGCTGAGGGCTATTGAGGCGCAACAGCATCTGTTG
CAACTCACAGTCTGGGGCATCAAGCAGCTCCAGGCAAGAATCCTGGCTGTGGAAAGATACCTAAAGGATC
AACAGCTCCTGGGGATTTGGGGTTGCTCTGGAAAACTCATTTGCACCACTGCTGTGCCTTGGAATGCTAG
TTGGAGTAATAAATCTCTGGAACAGATTTGGAATCACACGACCTGGATGGAGTGGGACAGAGAAATTAAC
AATTACACAAGCTTAATACACTCCTTAATTGAAGAATCGCAAAACCAGCAAGAAAAGAATGAACAAGAAT
TATTGGAATTAGATAAATGGGCAAGTTTGTGGAATTGGTTTAACATAACAAATTGGCTGTGGTATATAAA
ATTATTCATAATGATAGTAGGAGGCTTGGTAGGTTTAAGAATAGTTTTTGCTGTACTTTCTATAGTGAAT
AGAGTTAGGCAGGGATATTCACCATTATCGTTTCAGACCCACCTCCCAACCCCGAGGGGACCCATGCATT
GCATCTCAATTAGTCAGCAACCAGGTGTGGAAAGTCCCCAGGCTCCCCAGCAGGCAGAAGTATGCAAAGC
ATGCGTCTCAATTAGTCAGCAACCATAGTCCCGCCCCTAACTCCGCCCATCCCGCCCCTAACTCCGCCCA
GTTCCGCCCATTCTCCGCCCCATGGCTGACTAATTTTTTTTATTTATGCAGAGGCCGAGGCCGCCTCGGC
CTCTGAGCTATTCCAGAAGTAGTGAGGAGGCTTTTTTGGAGGCCTAGGCTTTTGCAAAAAGCTTTCTAGA
GGTACCACCGGAGCTTACCATGACCGAGTACAAGCCCACGGTGCGCCTCGCCACCCGCGACGACGTCCCC
AGGGCCGTACGCACCCTCGCCGCCGCGTTCGC
